Addgene plasmid #89523: tubulin-OeNL_pcDNA3
Purpose: Orange color variant of bright luminescent protein, fused to b-tubulin
Depositing lab: Takeharu Nagai. Depositing organization: The University of Osaka. Publication: Five colour variants of bright luminescent protein for real-time multicolour bioimaging. Suzuki K, Kimura T, Shinoda H, Bai G, Daniels MJ, Arai Y, Nakano M, Nagai T. Nat Commun. 2016 Dec 14;7:13718. doi: 10.1038/ncomms13718. PubMed 27966527.
Backbone
  Vector backbone: pcDNA3
  Backbone manufacturer: Invitrogen
  Backbone size w/o insert (bp): 5400
  Vector type: Mammalian Expression
  Selectable markers: Neomycin (select with G418)
Growth in bacteria
  Bacterial resistance: Ampicillin, 100 μg/mL
  Growth temperature: 37°C
  Growth strain: DH5alpha
  Copy number: High Copy
Gene/Insert
  Gene/Insert name: OeNL
  Species: Synthetic
  Insert size (bp): 1263
  GenBank ID: LC128717
  Promoter: CMV
  Tag / fusion protein: b-tubulin (N terminal on insert)
  Cloning method: Restriction Enzyme; 5′ cloning site EcoRI (not destroyed); 3′ cloning site NotI (not destroyed)
  Sequencing primers: 5′ CMV-F; 3′ BGHrev
Terms and licenses: Academic/Nonprofit Terms; Industry Terms: Not Available to Industry
Depositor comments: Derived from NanoLuc luciferase
How to cite: tubulin-OeNL_pcDNA3 was a gift from Takeharu Nagai (Addgene plasmid # 89523 ; http://n2t.net/addgene:89523 ; RRID:Addgene_89523)
