[The description below was written by a language model from this plasmid's Addgene catalogue record and pLannotate feature annotations shown in this document.]
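Description:
tubulin-OeNL_pcDNA3 is a mammalian expression plasmid built on the Invitrogen pcDNA3 backbone that encodes β-tubulin fused to OeNL, the orange colour variant of a family of bright luminescent proteins derived from NanoLuc luciferase. The sequenced plasmid is 8,047 nt. It is maintained in E. coli through a high-copy ColE1/pUC-type origin with ampicillin resistance (AmpR under its own bla promoter), and it also carries an f1 origin. For selection in mammalian cells, an SV40 early promoter drives the neomycin phosphotransferase gene, terminated by an SV40 poly(A) signal, allowing G418 selection of stable transfectants.

The expression cassette uses the CMV immediate early enhancer and promoter and ends in the bovine growth hormone polyadenylation signal, with T7 and SP6 promoters flanking the insert as is standard for pcDNA3. The open reading frame begins with a β-tubulin coding sequence, which the annotation matches most closely to Chinese hamster TUBB5, although the catalogue record does not state the species of the tubulin. This is followed by a short linker derived from a multiple cloning site and then the synthetic OeNL insert, cloned between EcoRI and NotI. In the feature table, OeNL appears as monomeric Kusabira-Orange sequence flanked on both sides by NanoLuc fragments, suggesting the fluorescent protein is placed within the luciferase sequence rather than simply appended to it. In designs of this kind, energy from the luciferase reaction is transferred to the fluorescent protein, shifting emission toward orange. With tubulin at the N terminus of the reporter, the construct is suited to luminescence imaging of microtubules in living cells, including multicolour imaging alongside the other colour variants.
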