Features (pLannotate 1.2.2; 27 found; start..end, strand, type, name):
    133..512     +  enhancer       CMV enhancer: human cytomegalovirus immediate early enhancer
    513..716     +  promoter       CMV promoter: human cytomegalovirus (CMV) immediate early promoter
    712..745     +  LTR            5' LTR (truncated) (fragment): truncated 5' long terminal repeat (LTR) from HIV-1
    761..779     +  promoter       T7 promoter: promoter for bacteriophage T7 RNA polymerase
    800..2131    +  CDS            TUBB5: TBB5_CRIGR - Also known as TUBB. Experimental evidence at protein level: Swiss-Prot protein existence level 1. Tubulin is the major constituent of microtubules. It binds two moles of GTP, one at an exchangeable site on the beta chain and one at a non-exchangeable site on the alpha chain. From Cricetulus griseus (Chinese hamster) (Cricetulus barabensis griseus).
   2132..2160    +  misc_feature   MCS (fragment): multiple cloning site
   2201..2350    +  CDS            Nluc (fragment): NanoLuc® luciferase human codon-optimized
   2375..2402    +  CDS            hmKO (fragment): humanized monomeric Kusabira-Orange fluorescent protein mammalian codon-optimized
   2404..2428    +  CDS            hmKO (fragment): humanized monomeric Kusabira-Orange fluorescent protein mammalian codon-optimized
   2441..3091    +  CDS            hmKO: humanized monomeric Kusabira-Orange fluorescent protein mammalian codon-optimized
   3098..3463    +  CDS            Nluc (fragment): NanoLuc® luciferase human codon-optimized
   3498..3516    -  promoter       SP6 promoter: promoter for bacteriophage SP6 RNA polymerase
   3542..3766    +  polyA_signal   bGH poly(A) signal: bovine growth hormone polyadenylation signal
   3770..3791    +  promoter       SV40 promoter (fragment): SV40 enhancer and early promoter
   3812..4240    +  rep_origin     f1 ori (sequence partly withheld): f1 bacteriophage origin of replication; arrow indicates direction of (+) strand synthesis
   4254..4583    +  promoter       SV40 promoter: SV40 enhancer and early promoter
   4650..5441    +  CDS            neo: KKA2_KLEPN - Also known as kan, nptII. Experimental evidence at protein level: Swiss-Prot protein existence level 1. Resistance to kanamycin, neomycin, paromomycin, ribostamycin, butirosin and gentamicin B. From Klebsiella pneumoniae.
   5465..5623    +  CDS            ble (fragment): BLE_KLEPN - Experimental evidence at protein level: Swiss-Prot protein existence level 1. Binding protein with a strong affinity to the bleomycin family of antibiotics. Binds to CL990; an antimitotic-antibiotic compound. From Klebsiella pneumoniae.
   5618..5739    +  polyA_signal   SV40 poly(A) signal: SV40 polyadenylation signal
   5812..5828    -  protein_bind   lac operator: The lac repressor binds to the lac operator to inhibit transcription in E. coli. This inhibition can be relieved by adding lactose or isopropyl-β-D-thiogalactopyranoside (IPTG). lac repressor encoded by lacI
   5836..5866    -  promoter       lac promoter: promoter for the E. coli lac operon
   5881..5902    -  protein_bind   CAP binding site: CAP binding activates transcription in the presence of cAMP. E. coli catabolite activator protein
   5915..6007    -  CDS            lacI (fragment): lac repressor; lacI; The lac repressor binds to the lac operator to inhibit transcription in E. coli. This inhibition can be relieved by adding lactose or isopropyl-β-D-thiogalactopyranoside (IPTG).
   6190..6778    -  rep_origin     ori: high-copy-number ColE1/pMB1/pBR322/pUC origin of replication
   6949..7809    -  CDS            AmpR: β-lactamase; bla; confers resistance to ampicillin, carbenicillin, and related antibiotics
   7810..7914    -  promoter       AmpR promoter: bla
   7973..8025    -  misc_feature   bom (fragment): basis of mobility region from pBR322
>Addgene plasmid #89523 | tubulin-OeNL_pcDNA3 | addgene full sequence | sequence record 177724 | Addgene NGS Result
AGGTCGCTGAGTAGTGCGCGAGCAAAATTTAAGCTACAACAAGGCAAGGCTTGACCGACAATTGCATGAA
GAATCTGCTTAGGGTTAGGCGTTTTGCGCTGCTTCGCGATGTACGGGCCAGATATACGCGTTGACATTGA
TTATTGACTAGTTATTAATAGTAATCAATTACGGGGTCATTAGTTCATAGCCCATATATGGAGTTCCGCG
TTACATAACTTACGGTAAATGGCCCGCCTGGCTGACCGCCCAACGACCCCCGCCCATTGACGTCAATAAT
GACGTATGTTCCCATAGTAACGCCAATAGGGACTTTCCATTGACGTCAATGGGTGGAGTATTTACGGTAA
ACTGCCCACTTGGCAGTACATCAAGTGTATCATATGCCAAGTACGCCCCCTATTGACGTCAATGACGGTA
AATGGCCCGCCTGGCATTATGCCCAGTACATGACCTTATGGGACTTTCCTACTTGGCAGTACATCTACGT
ATTAGTCATCGCTATTACCATGGTGATGCGGTTTTGGCAGTACATCAATGGGCGTGGATAGCGGTTTGAC
TCACGGGGATTTCCAAGTCTCCACCCCATTGACGTCAATGGGAGTTTGTTTTGGCACCAAAATCAACGGG
ACTTTCCAAAATGTCGTAACAACTCCGCCCCATTGACGCAAATGGGCGGTAGGCGTGTACGGTGGGAGGT
CTATATAAGCAGAGCTCTCTGGCTAACTAGAGAACCCACTGCTTACTGGCTTATCGAAATTAATACGACT
CACTATAGGGAGACCCAAGCTTCGCCACCATGAGGGAAATCGTGCACATCCAGGCCGGACAGTGTGGCAA
CCAGATCGGTGCTAAGTTCTGGGAGGTGATAAGCGATGAACATGGCATCGACCCCACCGGTACCTACCAC
GGTGACAGCGACCTGCAGCTGGACCGAATCTCTGTGTACTATAATGAAGCCACAGGTGGCAAGTATGTCC
CTCGAGCTATCTTGGTGGATCTAGAACCTGGGACTATGGACTCCGTTCGCTCAGGTCCTTTTGGCCAGAT
CTTCAGACCAGACAACTTCGTTTTCGGTCAGTCTGGGGCAGGCAACAACTGGGCTAAAGGCCACTACACA
GAGGGAGCTGAGTTGGTTGACTCTGTCTTGGATGTGGTGCGGAAGGAGGCGGAGAGCTGTGATTGCCTGC
AAGGCTTTCAGCTGACCCACTCACTGGGTGGAGGCACTGGCTCTGGCATGGGCACCCTGCTCATCAGCAA
GATCCGGGAAGAATATCCTGACCGTATCATGAATACCTTCAGTGTGGTGCCCTCGCCCAAAGTGTCTGAT
ACCGTGGTCGAGCCCTACAATGCCACCCTGTCTGTCCATCAGTTGGTTGAGAACACGGATGAGACCTACT
GCATCGACAACGAGGCCCTCTACGACATCTGCTTCCGTACCCTCAAGCTCACCACGCCAACCTACGGAGA
CCTGAACCATCTCGTCTCGGCCACCATGAGCGGCGTCACCACCTGCCTCCGTTTCCCGGGCCAGCTTAAT
GCTGACCTTCGAAAGCTGGCTGTCAACATGGTGCCATTCCCACGTCTCCACTTCTTCATGCCTGGCTTTG
CCCCTCTCACCAGCCGTGGAAGCCAGCAGTACCGGGCCCTCACTGTGCCTGAACTTACCCAGCAGGTCTT
CGATGCCAAGAACATGATGGCCGCCTGCGACCCGCGCCACGGCCGGTACCTCACAGTTGCCGCCGTCTTC
CGTGGACGGATGTCCATGAAGGAGGTGGATGAGCAGATGCTCAACGTGCAGAACAAGAATAGCAGCTACT
TCGTGGAATGGATCCCCAACAATGTCAAGACAGCTGTCTGTGACATCCCACCGCGTGGCCTCAAGATGGC
AGTCACCTTCATTGGAAACAGCACAGCCATCCAGGAGCTCTTCAAGCGCATCTCTGAGCAGTTTACGGCT
ATGTTCCGCCGGAAGGCTTTCCTCCACTGGTATACGGGTGAGGGCATGGACGAGATGGAGTTCACCGAAG
CTGAGAGCAACATGAACGACCTCGTCTCTGAGTACCAGCAGTACCAGGATGCCACCGCGGAAGAGGAAGA
GGATTTCGGAGAGGAGGCAGAAGAGGAGGCCCAGTCGACGGTACCGCGGGCCCGGGATCCAGGATCTGGC
GGAGGAAGTGGGGGAGGATCTGGAGAATTCATGGTCTTCACACTCGAAGATTTCGTTGGGGACTGGCGAC
AGACAGCCGGCTACAACCTGGACCAAGTCCTTGAACAGGGAGGTGTGTCCAGTTTGTTTCAGAATCTCGG
GGTGTCCGTAACTCCGATCCAAAGGATTGTCCTGAGCGGTCTCGAGGGCGGTAGCGGTGGCAGCGTGAGC
GTGATCAAGCCCGAGATGAAGAAGGTGGAGGACGCCGTGGCCCACTCCACTCTCGAGGGCGTGAGCGTGA
TCAAGCCCGAGATGAAGATGAGGTACTACATGGACGGCTCCGTCAATGGGCATGAGTTCACAATCGAGGG
TGAGGGCACAGGCAGACCTTACGAGGGACATCAGGAGATGACACTGCGCGTCACAATGGCCGAGGGCGGG
CCAATGCCTTTCGCCTTCGACCTGGTGTCCCACGTGTTCTGTTACGGCCACAGAGTTTTTACTAAATATC
CAGAAGAGATCCCAGACTATTTCAAGCAGGCCTTTCCTGAGGGCCTGTCCTGGGAGAGGTCCCTGGAGTT
CGAGGACGGCGGCTCCGCCTCCGTGAGCGCCCACATCAGCCTGAGGGGCAACACCTTCTACCACAAGTCC
AAGTTCACCGGCGTGAACTTCCCCGCCGACGGCCCCATCATGCAGAACCAGAGCGTGGACTGGGAGCCCT
CCACCGAGAAGATCACCGCCAGCGACGGCGTGCTGAAGGGCGACGTGACCATGTACCTGAAGCTGGAGGG
CGGCGGCAACCACAAGTGCCAGATGAAGACCACCTACAAGGCCGCCAAGGAGATCCTGGAGATGCCCGGC
GACCACTACATCGGCCACAGGCTGGTGAGGAAGACCGAGGGCAACATCACCGAGCAGGTGGAGGACGCCG
TGGCCCACTCCGAGCTCGAAAATGGGCTGAAGATCGACATCCATGTCATCATCCCGTATGAAGGTCTGAG
CGGCGACCAAATGGGCCAGATCGAAAAAATTTTTAAGGTGGTGTACCCTGTGGATGATCATCACTTTAAG
GTGATCCTGCACTATGGCACACTGGTAATCGACGGGGTTACGCCGAACATGATCGACTATTTCGGACGGC
CGTATGAAGGCATCGCCGTGTTCGACGGCAAAAAGATCACTGTAACAGGGACCCTGTGGAACGGCAACAA
AATTATCGACGAGCGCCTGATCAACCCCGACGGCTCCCTGCTGTTCCGAGTAACCATCAACGGAGTGACC
GGCTGGCGGCTGTGCGAACGCATTCTGGCGTAAGCGGCCGCTCGAGCATGCATCTAGAGGGCCCTATTCT
ATAGTGTCACCTAAATGCTAGAGCTCGCTGATCAGCCTCGACTGTGCCTTCTAGTTGCCAGCCATCTGTT
GTTTGCCCCTCCCCCGTGCCTTCCTTGACCCTGGAAGGTGCCACTCCCACTGTCCTTTCCTAATAAAATG
AGGAAATTGCATCGCATTGTCTGAGTAGGTGTCATTCTATTCTGGGGGGTGGGGTGGGGCAGGACAGCAA
GGGGGAGGATTGGGAAGACAATAGCAGGCATGCTGGGGATGCGGTGGGCTCTATGGCTTCTGAGGCGGAA
AGAACCAGCTGGGGCTCTAGGGGGTATCCCC
[124 nt withheld, positions 3812-3935]
C
[91 nt withheld, positions 3937-4027]
A
[49 nt withheld, positions 4029-4077]
CCTTTGACGTTGGAGTCCACGTTCTTT
[37 nt withheld, positions 4105-4141]
ACCCTATCTCGGTCTATTCTTTTGATTTATAAGGGATTTTGCCGATTTCGGCCTATTGGTTAAAAAATGA
GCTGATTTAACAAAAATTTAACGCGAATTAATTCTGTGGAATGTGTGTCAGTTAGGGTGTGGAAAGTCCC
CAGGCTCCCCAGCAGGCAGAAGTATGCAAAGCATGCATCTCAATTAGTCAGCAACCAGGTGTGGAAAGTC
CCCAGGCTCCCCAGCAGGCAGAAGTATGCAAAGCATGCATCTCAATTAGTCAGCAACCATAGTCCCGCCC
CTAACTCCGCCCATCCCGCCCCTAACTCCGCCCAGTTCCGCCCATTCTCCGCCCCATGGCTGACTAATTT
TTTTTATTTATGCAGAGGCCGAGGCCGCCTCTGCCTCTGAGCTATTCCAGAAGTAGTGAGGAGGCTTTTT
TGGAGGCCTAGGCTTTTGCAAAAAGCTCCCGGGAGCTTGTATATCCATTTTCGGATCTGATCAAGAGACA
GGATGAGGATCGTTTCGCATGATTGAACAAGATGGATTGCACGCAGGTTCTCCGGCCGCTTGGGTGGAGA
GGCTATTCGGCTATGACTGGGCACAACAGACAATCGGCTGCTCTGATGCCGCCGTGTTCCGGCTGTCAGC
GCAGGGGCGCCCGGTTCTTTTTGTCAAGACCGACCTGTCCGGTGCCCTGAATGAACTGCAGGACGAGGCA
GCGCGGCTATCGTGGCTGGCCACGACGGGCGTTCCTTGCGCAGCTGTGCTCGACGTTGTCACTGAAGCGG
GAAGGGACTGGCTGCTATTGGGCGAAGTGCCGGGGCAGGATCTCCTGTCATCTCACCTTGCTCCTGCCGA
GAAAGTATCCATCATGGCTGATGCAATGCGGCGGCTGCATACGCTTGATCCGGCTACCTGCCCATTCGAC
CACCAAGCGAAACATCGCATCGAGCGAGCACGTACTCGGATGGAAGCCGGTCTTGTCGATCAGGATGATC
TGGACGAAGAGCATCAGGGGCTCGCGCCAGCCGAACTGTTCGCCAGGCTCAAGGCGCGCATGCCCGACGG
CGAGGATCTCGTCGTGACCCATGGCGATGCCTGCTTGCCGAATATCATGGTGGAAAATGGCCGCTTTTCT
GGATTCATCGACTGTGGCCGGCTGGGTGTGGCGGACCGCTATCAGGACATAGCGTTGGCTACCCGTGATA
TTGCTGAAGAGCTTGGCGGCGAATGGGCTGACCGCTTCCTCGTGCTTTACGGTATCGCCGCTCCCGATTC
GCAGCGCATCGCCTTCTATCGCCTTCTTGACGAGTTCTTCTGAGCGGGACTCTGGGGTTCGAAATGACCG
ACCAAGCGACGCCCAACCTGCCATCACGAGATTTCGATTCCACCGCCGCCTTCTATGAAAGGTTGGGCTT
CGGAATCGTTTTCCGGGACGCCGGCTGGATGATCCTCCAGCGCGGGGATCTCATGCTGGAGTTCTTCGCC
CACCCCAACTTGTTTATTGCAGCTTATAATGGTTACAAATAAAGCAATAGCATCACAAATTTCACAAATA
AAGCATTTTTTTCACTGCATTCTAGTTGTGGTTTGTCCAAACTCATCAATGTATCTTATCATGTCTGTAT
ACCGTCGACCTCTAGCTAGAGCTTGGCGTAATCATGGTCATAGCTGTTTCCTGTGTGAAATTGTTATCCG
CTCACAATTCCACACAACATACGAGCCGGAAGCATAAAGTGTAAAGCCTGGGGTGCCTAATGAGTGAGCT
AACTCACATTAATTGCGTTGCGCTCACTGCCCGCTTTCCAGTCGGGAAACCTGTCGTGCCAGCTGCATTA
ATGAATCGGCCAACGCGCGGGGAGAGGCGGTTTGCGTATTGGGCGCTCTTCCGCTTCCTCGCTCACTGAC
TCGCTGCGCTCGGTCGTTCGGCTGCGGCGAGCGGTATCAGCTCACTCAAAGGCGGTAATACGGTTATCCA
CAGAATCAGGGGATAACGCAGGAAAGAACATGTGAGCAAAAGGCCAGCAAAAGGCCAGGAACCGTAAAAA
GGCCGCGTTGCTGGCGTTTTTCCATAGGCTCCGCCCCCCTGACGAGCATCACAAAAATCGACGCTCAAGT
CAGAGGTGGCGAAACCCGACAGGACTATAAAGATACCAGGCGTTTCCCCCTGGAAGCTCCCTCGTGCGCT
CTCCTGTTCCGACCCTGCCGCTTACCGGATACCTGTCCGCCTTTCTCCCTTCGGGAAGCGTGGCGCTTTC
TCATAGCTCACGCTGTAGGTATCTCAGTTCGGTGTAGGTCGTTCGCTCCAAGCTGGGCTGTGTGCACGAA
CCCCCCGTTCAGCCCGACCGCTGCGCCTTATCCGGTAACTATCGTCTTGAGTCCAACCCGGTAAGACACG
ACTTATCGCCACTGGCAGCAGCCACTGGTAACAGGATTAGCAGAGCGAGGTATGTAGGCGGTGCTACAGA
GTTCTTGAAGTGGTGGCCTAACTACGGCTACACTAGAAGAACAGTATTTGGTATCTGCGCTCTGCTGAAG
CCAGTTACCTTCGGAAAAAGAGTTGGTAGCTCTTGATCCGGCAAACAAACCACCGCTGGTAGCGGTGGTT
TTTTTGTTTGCAAGCAGCAGATTACGCGCAGAAAAAAAGGATCTCAAGAAGATCCTTTGATCTTTTCTAC
GGGGTCTGACGCTCAGTGGAACGAAAACTCACGTTAAGGGATTTTGGTCATGAGATTATCAAAAAGGATC
TTCACCTAGATCCTTTTAAATTAAAAATGAAGTTTTAAATCAATCTAAAGTATATATGAGTAAACTTGGT
CTGACAGTTACCAATGCTTAATCAGTGAGGCACCTATCTCAGCGATCTGTCTATTTCGTTCATCCATAGT
TGCCTGACTCCCCGTCGTGTAGATAACTACGATACGGGAGGGCTTACCATCTGGCCCCAGTGCTGCAATG
ATACCGCGAGACCCACGCTCACCGGCTCCAGATTTATCAGCAATAAACCAGCCAGCCGGAAGGGCCGAGC
GCAGAAGTGGTCCTGCAACTTTATCCGCCTCCATCCAGTCTATTAATTGTTGCCGGGAAGCTAGAGTAAG
TAGTTCGCCAGTTAATAGTTTGCGCAACGTTGTTGCCATTGCTACAGGCATCGTGGTGTCACGCTCGTCG
TTTGGTATGGCTTCATTCAGCTCCGGTTCCCAACGATCAAGGCGAGTTACATGATCCCCCATGTTGTGCA
AAAAAGCGGTTAGCTCCTTCGGTCCTCCGATCGTTGTCAGAAGTAAGTTGGCCGCAGTGTTATCACTCAT
GGTTATGGCAGCACTGCATAATTCTCTTACTGTCATGCCATCCGTAAGATGCTTTTCTGTGACTGGTGAG
TACTCAACCAAGTCATTCTGAGAATAGTGTATGCGGCGACCGAGTTGCTCTTGCCCGGCGTCAATACGGG
ATAATACCGCGCCACATAGCAGAACTTTAAAAGTGCTCATCATTGGAAAACGTTCTTCGGGGCGAAAACT
CTCAAGGATCTTACCGCTGTTGAGATCCAGTTCGATGTAACCCACTCGTGCACCCAACTGATCTTCAGCA
TCTTTTACTTTCACCAGCGTTTCTGGGTGAGCAAAAACAGGAAGGCAAAATGCCGCAAAAAAGGGAATAA
GGGCGACACGGAAATGTTGAATACTCATACTCTTCCTTTTTCAATATTATTGAAGCATTTATCAGGGTTA
TTGTCTCATGAGCGGATACATATTTGAATGTATTTAGAAAAATAAACAAATAGGGGTTCCGCGCACATTT
CCCCGAAAAGTGCCACCTGACGTCGACGGATCGGGAGATCTCCCGATCCCCTATGGTGCACTCTCAGTAC
AATCTGCTCTGATGCCGCATAGTTAAGCCAGTATCTGCTCCCTGCTTGTGTGTTGG
