>Addgene plasmid #89523 | tubulin-OeNL_pcDNA3 | depositor partial sequence | sequence record 173462 | OeNL moiety
ATGGTCTTCACACTCGAAGATTTCGTTGGGGACTGGCGACAGACAGCCGGCTACAACCTGGACCAAGTCC
TTGAACAGGGAGGTGTGTCCAGTTTGTTTCAGAATCTCGGGGTGTCCGTAACTCCGATCCAAAGGATTGT
CCTGAGCGGTCTCGAGGGCGGTAGCGGTGGCAGCGTGAGCGTGATCAAGCCCGAGATGAAGAAGGTGGAG
GACGCCGTGGCCCACTCCACTCTCGAGGGCGTGAGCGTGATCAAGCCCGAGATGAAGATGAGGTACTACA
TGGACGGCTCCGTCAATGGGCATGAGTTCACAATCGAGGGTGAGGGCACAGGCAGACCTTACGAGGGACA
TCAGGAGATGACACTGCGCGTCACAATGGCCGAGGGCGGGCCAATGCCTTTCGCCTTCGACCTGGTGTCC
CACGTGTTCTGTTACGGCCACAGAGTTTTTACTAAATATCCAGAAGAGATCCCAGACTATTTCAAGCAGG
CCTTTCCTGAGGGCCTGTCCTGGGAGAGGTCCCTGGAGTTCGAGGACGGCGGCTCCGCCTCCGTGAGCGC
CCACATCAGCCTGAGGGGCAACACCTTCTACCACAAGTCCAAGTTCACCGGCGTGAACTTCCCCGCCGAC
GGCCCCATCATGCAGAACCAGAGCGTGGACTGGGAGCCCTCCACCGAGAAGATCACCGCCAGCGACGGCG
TGCTGAAGGGCGACGTGACCATGTACCTGAAGCTGGAGGGCGGCGGCAACCACAAGTGCCAGATGAAGAC
CACCTACAAGGCCGCCAAGGAGATCCTGGAGATGCCCGGCGACCACTACATCGGCCACAGGCTGGTGAGG
AAGACCGAGGGCAACATCACCGAGCAGGTGGAGGACGCCGTGGCCCACTCCGAGCTCGAAAATGGGCTGA
AGATCGACATCCATGTCATCATCCCGTATGAAGGTCTGAGCGGCGACCAAATGGGCCAGATCGAAAAAAT
TTTTAAGGTGGTGTACCCTGTGGATGATCATCACTTTAAGGTGATCCTGCACTATGGCACACTGGTAATC
GACGGGGTTACGCCGAACATGATCGACTATTTCGGACGGCCGTATGAAGGCATCGCCGTGTTCGACGGCA
AAAAGATCACTGTAACAGGGACCCTGTGGAACGGCAACAAAATTATCGACGAGCGCCTGATCAACCCCGA
CGGCTCCCTGCTGTTCCGAGTAACCATCAACGGAGTGACCGGCTGGCGGCTGTGCGAACGCATTCTGGCG
TAA
